>Addgene plasmid #63253 | pFusX1-35 | depositor partial sequence | sequence record 105024 | pFusX1_GAG
AGTCTTAAGCGTCTCCCCCTGAACCTGACCCCGGACCAAGTGGTGGCTATCGCCAGCAACAATGGCGGCA
AGCAAGCGCTCGAAACGGTGCAGCGGCTGTTGCCGGTGCTGTGCCAGGACCATGGCCTGACCCCGGACCA
AGTGGTGGCTATCGCCAGCAACATTGGCGGCAAGCAAGCGCTCGAAACGGTGCAGCGGCTGTTGCCGGTG
CTGTGCCAGGACCATGGCCTGACCCCGGACCAAGTGGTGGCTATCGCCAGCAACAATGGCGGCAAGCAAG
CGCTCGAAACGGTGCAGCGGCTGTTGCCGGTGCTGTGCCAGGACCATGGCCTGACGAGACGTC
