>Addgene plasmid #63253 | pFusX1-35 | depositor partial sequence | sequence record 105025 | FusX1
CGTCTCCCCCTGACCCCGGACCAAGTGGTGGCTATCGAGACCGGCGCCGCTACGGGCGCGTCCCATTCGC
CATTCAGGCTGCGCAACTGTTGGGAAGGGCGATCGGTGCGGGCTCTTCGCTATTACGCCAGCTGGCGAAA
GGGGGATGTGCTGCAAGGCGATTAAGTTGGGAACGCCAGGGTTTTCCCAGTCACGACGTTGTAAAACGAC
GGCCAGTGAGCGCGCGTAATCGACTCACTATAGGGCGAATTGGGTACCGGGCCCCCCCTCGAGGTCCTCC
AGCTTTTGTTCCCTTTAGTGAGGGTTAATTGCGCGCTTGGCGTAATCATGGTCATAGCTGTTTCCTGTGT
GAAATTGTTATCCGCTCACAATTCCACACAACATACGAGCCGGAAGCATAAAGTGTAAAGCCTGGGGTGC
CTAATGAGTGAGCTAACTCACATTAATTGCGTTGCGCTCACTGCCCGCTTTCCACCGGTGGTCTCTGGCG
GCAAGCAAGCGCTCGAAACGGTGCAGCGGCTGTTGCCGGTGCTGTGCCAGGACCATGGCCTGACGAGACG
TCTAGACCAGCCAGGACAGAAATGCCTCGACTTCGCTGCTACCCAAGGTTGCCGGGTGACGCACACCGTG
GAAACGGATGAAGGCACGAACCCAGTGGACATAAGCCTGTTCGGTTCGTAAGCTGTAATGCAAGTAGCGT
ATGCGCTCACGCAACTGGTCCAGAACCTTGACCGAACGCAGCGGTGGTAACGGCGCAGTGGCGGTTTTCA
TGGCTTGTTATGACTGTTTTTTTGGGGTACAGTCTATGCCTCGGGCATCCAAGCAGCAAGCGCGTTACGC
CGTGGGTCGATGTTTGATGTTATGGAGCAGCAACGATGTTACGCAGCAGGGCAGTCGCCCTAAAACAAAG
TTAAACATTATGAGGGAAGCGGTGATCGCCGAAGTATCGACTCAACTATCAGAGGTAGTTGGCGTCATCG
AGCGCCATCTCGAACCGACGTTGCTGGCCGTACATTTGTACGGCTCCGCAGTGGATGGCGGCCTGAAGCC
ACACAGTGATATTGATTTGCTGGTTACGGTGACCGTAAGGCTTGATGAAACAACGCGGCGAGCTTTGATC
AACGACCTTTTGGAAACTTCGGCTTCCCCTGGAGAGAGCGAGATTCTCCGCGCTGTAGAAGTCACCATTG
TTGTGCACGACGACATCATTCCGTGGCGTTATCCAGCTAAGCGCGAACTGCAATTTGGAGAATGGCAGCG
CAATGACATTCTTGCAGGTATCTTCGAGCCAGCCACGATCGACATTGATCTGGCTATCTTGCTGACAAAA
GCAAGAGAACATAGCGTTGCCTTGGTAGGTCCAGCGGCGGAGGAACTCTTTGATCCGGTTCCTGAACAGG
ATCTATTTGAGGCGCTAAATGAAACCTTAACGCTATGGAACTCGCCGCCCGACTGGGCTGGCGATGAGCG
AAATGTAGTGCTTACGTTGTCCCGCATTTGGTACAGCGCAGTAACCGGCAAAATCGCGCCGAAGGATGTC
GCTGCCGACTGGGCAATGGAGCGCCTGCCGGCCCAGTATCAGCCCGTCATACTTGAAGCTAGACAGGCTT
ATCTTGGACAAGAAGAAGATCGCTTGGCCTCGCGCGCAGATCAGTTGGAAGAATTTGTCCACTACGTGAA
AGGCGAGATCACCAAGGTAGTCGGCAAATAACCCTCGAGCCACCCATGACCAAAATCCCTTAACGTGAGT
TACGCGTCGTTCCACTGAGCGTCAGACCCCGTAGAAAAGATCAAAGGATCTTCTTGAGATCCTTTTTTTC
TGCGCGTAATCTGCTGCTTGCAAACAAAAAAACCACCGCTACCAGCGGTGGTTTGTTTGCCGGATCAAGA
GCTACCAACTCTTTTTCCGAAGGTAACTGGCTTCAGCAGAGCGCAGATACCAAATACTGTCCTTCTAGTG
TAGCCGTAGTTAGGCCACCACTTCAAGAACTCTGTAGCACCGCCTACATACCTCGCTCTGCTAATCCTGT
TACCAGTGGCTGCTGCCAGTGGCGATAAGTCGTGTCTTACCGGGTTGGACTCAAGACGATAGTTACCGGA
TAAGGCGCAGCGGTCGGGCTGAACGGGGGGTTCGTGCACACAGCCCAGCTTGGAGCGAACGACCTACACC
GAACTGAGATACCTACAGCGTGAGCATTGAGAAAGCGCCACGCTTCCCGAAGGGAGAAAGGCGGACAGGT
ATCCGGTAAGCGGCAGGGTCGGAACAGGAGAGCGCACGAGGGAGCTTCCAGGGGGAAACGCCTGGTATCT
TTATAGTCCTGTCGGGTTTCGCCACCTCTGACTTGAGCGTCGATTTTTGTGATGCTCGTCAGGGGGGCGG
AGCCTATGGAAAAACGCCAGCAACGCGGCCTTTTTACGGTTCCTGGCCTTTTGCTGGCCTTTTGCTCACA
TGTTCTTTCCTGCGTTATCCCCTGATTCTGTGGATAACCGTATTACCGCCTTTGAGTGAGCTGATACCGC
TCGCCGCAGCCGAACGACCGAGCGCAGCGAGTCAGTGAGCGAGGAAGCGGAAGAGCGCCCAATACGCAAA
CCGCCTCTCCCCGCGCGTTGGCCGATTCATTAATGCAGCTGGCACGACAGGTTTCCCGACTGGAAAGCGG
GCAGTGAGCGCAACGCAATTAATACGCGTACCGCTAGCCAGGAAGAGTTTGTAGAAACGCAAAAAGGCCA
TCCGTCAGGATGGCCTTCTGCTTAGTTTGATGCCTGGCAGTTTATGGCGGGCGTCCTGCCCGCCACCCTC
CGGGCCGTTGCTTCACAACGTTCAAATCCGCTCCCGGCGGATTTGTCCTACTCAGGAGAGCGTTCACCGA
CAAACAACAGATAAAACGAAAGGCCCAGTCTTCCGACTGAGCCTTTCGTTTTATTTGATGCCTGGCAGTT
CCCTACTCTCGCGTTAACGCTAGCATGGATGTTTTCCCAGTCACGACGTTGTAAAACGACGGCCAGTCTT
AAG
