>Addgene plasmid #63253 | pFusX1-35 | addgene partial sequence | sequence record 111148 | pCR8_R1 5'-cgaaccgaacaggcttatgt-3'
CGTCACCCGGCAACCTTGGGTAGCAGCGAAGTCGAGGCATTTCTGTCCTGGCTGGTCTAGACGTCTCGTC
AGGCCATGGTCCTGGCACAGCACCGGCAACAGCCGCTGCACCGTTTCGAGCGCTTGCTTGCCGCCATTGT
TGCTGGCGATAGCCACCACTTGGTCCGGGGTCAGGCCATGGTCCTGGCACAGCACCGGCAACAGCCGCTG
CACCGTTTCGAGCGCTTGCTTGCCGCCAATGTTGCTGGCGATAGCCACCACTTGGTCCGGGGTCAGGCCA
TGGTCCTGGCACAGCACCGGCAACAGCCGCTGCACCGTTTCGAGCGCTTGCTTGCCGCCATTGTTGCTGG
CGATAGCCACCACTTGGTCCGGGGTCAGGTTCAGGGGGAGACGCTTAAGACTGGCCGTCGTTTTACAACG
TCGTGACTGGGAAAACATCCATGCTAGCGTTAACGCGAGAGTAGGGAACTGCCAGGCATCAAATAAAACG
AAAGGCTCAGTCGGAAGACTGGGCCTTTCGTTTTATCTGTTGTTTGTCGGTGAACGCTCTCCTGAGTAGG
ACAAATCCGCCGGGAGCGGATTTGAACGTTGTGAAGCAACGGCCCGGAGGGGTGGCGGGCAGGACGCCCG
CCATAA
