[The description below was written by a language model from this plasmid's Addgene catalogue record.]
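Description:
pFusX1-35 is a bacterial library plasmid from the FusX system, a one-step method for assembling TALE repeat arrays used to build TALENs and related programmable DNA-binding proteins. It is built on the FusX1 backbone (about 3 kb without the insert), is maintained at high copy in standard E. coli cloning strains such as DH5alpha, and is selected with spectinomycin. The record does not name the origin of replication or list any other backbone features. The listed sequencing primers carry pCR8 names, which hints at a pCR8-type backbone, although this is not stated.

The insert is a synthetic, pre-assembled trimer of TALE repeats carrying the repeat-variable diresidues NN, NI and NN. Under the usual TALE recognition code, NN pairs with guanine and NI with adenine, so this module specifies the triplet GAG, as reflected in its alternative name X1_GAG. The trimer occupies RVD positions 1 to 3 of the final array, meaning this plasmid supplies the first block of a TALE DNA-binding domain. It was cloned through BsaI sites that were destroyed in the process, as is typical of Golden Gate-style construction with type IIS enzymes, which cut outside their recognition sequences and leave defined overhangs for ordered, seamless ligation.

In use, pFusX1-35 is one member of a set of position-specific trimer plasmids. A user picks the plasmid matching the first three bases of the target site and combines it with modules for later positions and a receiver vector to produce a full-length TALE array. There is no expression cassette recorded, so it serves as an assembly intermediate rather than an expression vector.
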