Addgene plasmid #63253: pFusX1-35
Purpose: Encodes RVD positions 1-3 in TALEN assembly
Depositing lab: Stephen Ekker. Depositing organization: Mayo Foundation for Medical Education and Research. Publication: FusX: A rapid one-step TALE assembly system for genome science. Ma AC, McNulty MS, Tanya PL, Jarryd CM, Martinez-Galvez G, Argue DP, Lee HB, Urban MD, Bullard CE, Blackburn PR, Man TK, Clark KJ, Ekker SC. Hum Gene Ther. 2016 Jun;27(6):451-63. doi: 10.1089/hum.2015.172 PubMed 26854857.
Backbone
  Vector backbone: FusX1
  Backbone size w/o insert (bp): 3013
  Vector type: TALEN
Growth in bacteria
  Bacterial resistance: Spectinomycin, 50 μg/mL
  Growth temperature: 37°C
  Growth strain: DH5alpha
  Copy number: High Copy
Gene/Insert
  Gene/Insert name: NN NI NN (alt name: X1_GAG)
  Species: Synthetic
  Mutation: none
  Cloning method: Restriction Enzyme; 5′ cloning site BsaI (destroyed during cloning); 3′ cloning site BsaI (destroyed during cloning)
  Sequencing primers: 5′ pCR8_F1; 3′ pCR8_R1
Terms and licenses: Academic/Nonprofit Terms; Industry Terms: Not Available to Industry
How to cite: pFusX1-35 was a gift from Stephen Ekker (Addgene plasmid # 63253 ; http://n2t.net/addgene:63253 ; RRID:Addgene_63253)
